>Addgene plasmid #91530 | pHH0103_SORBS1-2/3 | addgene full sequence | sequence record 192561 | Addgene NGS Result
TTAACCTATAAAAATAGGCGTATCACGAGGCCCTTTCGTCTTCAAGAATTCCCGACACCATCGAATGGTG
CAAAACCTTTCGCGGTATGGCATGATAGCGCCCGGAAGAGAGTCAATTCAGGGTGGTGAATGTGAAACCA
GTAACGTTATACGATGTCGCAGAGTATGCCGGTGTCTCTTATCAGACCGTTTCCCGCGTGGTGAACCAGG
CCAGCCACGTTTCTGCGAAAACGCGGGAAAAAGTGGAAGCGGCGATGGCGGAGCTGAATTACATTCCCAA
CCGCGTGGCACAACAACTGGCGGGCAAACAGTCGTTGCTGATTGGCGTTGCCACCTCCAGTCTGGCCCTG
CACGCGCCGTCGCAAATTGTCGCGGCGATTAAATCTCGCGCCGATCAACTGGGTGCCAGCGTGGTGGTGT
CGATGGTAGAACGAAGCGGCGTCGAAGCCTGTAAAGCGGCGGTGCACAATCTTCTCGCGCAACGCGTCAG
TGGGCTGATCATTAACTATCCGCTGGATGACCAGGATGCCATTGCTGTGGAAGCTGCCTGCACTAATGTT
CCGGCGTTATTTCTTGATGTCTCTGACCAGACACCCATCAACAGTATTATTTTCTCCCATGAAGACGGTA
CGCGACTGGGCGTGGAGCATCTGGTCGCATTGGGTCACCAGCAAATCGCGCTGTTAGCGGGCCCATTAAG
TTCTGTCTCGGCGCGTCTGCGTCTGGCTGGCTGGCATAAATATCTCACTCGCAATCAAATTCAGCCGATA
GCGGAACGGGAAGGCGACTGGAGTGCCATGTCCGGTTTTCAACAAACCATGCAAATGCTGAATGAGGGCA
TCGTTCCCACTGCGATGCTGGTTGCCAACGATCAGATGGCGCTGGGCGCAATGCGCGCCATTACCGAGTC
CGGGCTGCGCGTTGGTGCGGATATCTCGGTAGTGGGATACGACGATACCGAAGACAGCTCATGTTATATC
CCGCCGTTAACCACCATCAAACAGGATTTTCGCCTGCTGGGGCAAACCAGCGTGGACCGCTTGCTGCAAC
TCTCTCAGGGCCAGGCGGTGAAGGGCAATCAGCTGTTGCCCGTCTCACTGGTGAAAAGAAAAACCACCCT
GGCGCCCAATACGCAAACCGCCTCTCCCCGCGCGTTGGCCGATTCATTAATGCAGCTGGCACGACAGGTT
TCCCGACTGGAAAGCGGGCAGTGAGCGCAACGCAATTAATGTAAGTTAGCTCACTCATTAGGCACAATTC
TCATGTTTGACAGCTTATCATCGACTGCACGGTGCACCAATGCTTCTGGCGTCAGGCAGCCATCGGAAGC
TGTGGTATGGCTGTGCAGGTCGTAAATCACTGCATAATTCGTGTCGCTCAAGGCGCACTCCCGTTCTGGA
TAATGTTTTTTGCGCCGACATCATAACGGTTCTGGCAAATATTCTGAAATGAGCTGTTGACAATTAATCA
TCGGCTCGTATAATGTGTGGAATTGTGAGCGGATAACAATTTCACACAGGAAACAGCCAGTCCGTTTAGG
TGTTTTCACGAGCACTTCACCAACAAGGACCATAGATTATGAAAATCGAAGAACACCATCACCATCACCA
TTCCAGCGGTAAGCTTATGTCCCCTATACTAGGTTATTGGAAAATTAAGGGCCTTGTGCAACCCACTCGA
CTTCTTTTGGAATATCTTGAAGAAAAATATGAAGAGCATTTGTATGAGCGCGATGAAGGTGATAAATGGC
GAAACAAAAAGTTTGAATTGGGTTTGGAGTTTCCCAATCTTCCTTATTATATTGATGGTGATGTTAAATT
AACACAGTCTATGGCCATCATACGTTATATAGCTGACAAGCACAACATGTTGGGTGGTTGTCCAAAAGAG
CGTGCAGAGATTTCAATGCTTGAAGGAGCGGTTTTGGATATTAGATACGGTGTTTCGAGAATTGCATATA
GTAAAGACTTTGAAACTCTCAAAGTTGATTTTCTTAGCAAGCTACCTGAAATGCTGAAAATGTTCGAAGA
TCGTTTATGTCATAAAACATATTTAAATGGTGATCATGTAACCCATCCTGACTTCATGTTGTATGACGCT
CTTGATGTTGTTTTATACATGGACCCAATGTGCCTGGATGCGTTCCCAAAATTAGTTTGTTTTAAAAAAC
GTATTGAAGCTATCCCACAAATTGATAAGTACTTGAAATCCAGCAAGTATATAGCATGGCCTTTGCAGGG
CTGGCAAGCCACGTTTGGTGGTGGCGACCATCCTCCAAAATCGGATCTGGAAGTTCTGTTCCAGGGGCCC
CTGTCCAGCGGTCTGGTTCCGCGTGGTTCCGGTACCGCGGCCCAGCCGGCCGGTGAAGCCATTGCCAAAT
TTAACTTTAACGGTGATACCCAGGTCGAAATGTCCTTCCGTAAAGGTGAACGTATTACCCTGCTGCGTCA
GGTTGACGAAAACTGGTATGAAGGTCGTATTCCAGGTACTAGCCGTCAAGGTATCTTCCCGATTACCTAC
GTCGATGTCATCAAAGCGGCCGCATA
[142 nt withheld, positions 2547-2688]
C
[98 nt withheld, positions 2690-2787]
AGTTTGTACTGGTGACGAAACTCAGTGTCTAGCTAGAGTGGC
[149 nt withheld, positions 2830-2978]
T
[41 nt withheld, positions 2980-3020]
T
[62 nt withheld, positions 3022-3083]
A
[35 nt withheld, positions 3085-3119]
CCTCCCTCAATCGGTTGAATGTCGCCCTTTTGTCTTTGGCGCTGGTAAACCATATGAA
[86 nt withheld, positions 3178-3263]
T
[54 nt withheld, positions 3265-3318]
CTAGCGCCGCCCTATACCTTGTCTGCCTCCCCGCGTTGCGTCGCGGTGCATGGAGCCGGGCCACCTCGAC
CTGAATGGAAGCCGGCGGCACCTCGCTAACGGATTCACCACTCCAAGAATTGGAGCCAATCAATTCTTGC
GGAGAACTGTGAATGCGCAAACCAACCCTTGGCAGAACATATCCATCGCGTCCGCCATCTCCAGCAGCCG
CACGCGGCGCATCTCGGGCAGCGTTGGGTCCTGGCCACGGGTGCGCATGATCGTGCTCCTGTCGTTGAGG
ACCCGGCTAGGCTGGCGGGGTTGCCTTACTGGTTAGCAGAATGAATCACCGATACGCGAGCGAACGTGAA
GCGACTGCTGCTGCAAAACGTCTGCGACCTGAGCAACAACATGAATGGTCTTCGGTTTCCGTGTTTCGTA
AAGTCTGGAAACGCGGAAGTCAGCGCCCTGCACCATTATGTTCCGGATCTGCATCGCAGGATGCTGCTGG
CTACCCTGTGGAACACCTACATCTGTATTAACGAAGCGCTGGCATTGACCCTGAGTGATTTTTCTCTGGT
CCCGCCGCATCCATACCGCCAGTTGTTTACCCTCACAACGTTCCAGTAACCGGGCATGTTCATCATCAGT
AACCCGTATCGTGAGCATCCTCTCTCGTTTCATCGGTATCATTACCCCCATGAACAGAAATCCCCCTTAC
ACGGAGGCATCAGTGACCAAACAGGAAAAAACCGCCCTTAACATGGCCCGCTTTATCAGAAGCCAGACAT
TAACGCTTCTGGAGAAACTCAACGAGCTGGACGCGGATGAACAGGCAGACATCTGTGAATCGCTTCACGA
CCACGCTGATGAGCTTTACCGCAGGATCCGCGAAATTGTAAGCGTTAATATTTTGTTAAAATTCGCGTTA
AATTTTTGTTAAATCAGCTCATTTTTTAACCAATAGGCCGAAATCGGCAAAATCCCTTATAAATCAAAAG
AATAGACCGAGATAGGGT
[37 nt withheld, positions 4317-4353]
AAAGAACGTGGACTCCAACGTCAAAGG
[49 nt withheld, positions 4381-4429]
T
[91 nt withheld, positions 4431-4521]
G
[124 nt withheld, positions 4523-4646]
CGCGGATCCTGCCTCGCGCGTTTCGGTGATGACGGTGAAAACCTCTGACACATGCAGCTCCCGGAGACGG
TCACAGCTTGTCTGTAAGCGGATGCCGGGAGCAGACAAGCCCGTCAGGGCGCGTCAGCGGGTGTTGGCGG
GTGTCGGGGCGCAGCCATGACCCAGTCACGTAGCGATAGCGGAGTGTATACTGGCTTAACTATGCGGCAT
CAGAGCAGATTGTACTGAGAGTGCACCATATGCGGTGTGAAATACCGCACAGATGCGTAAGGAGAAAATA
CCGCATCAGGCGCTCTTCCGCTTCCTCGCTCACTGACTCGCTGCGCTCGGTCGTTCGGCTGCGGCGAGCG
GTATCAGCTCACTCAAAGGCGGTAATACGGTTATCCACAGAATCAGGGGATAACGCAGGAAAGAACATGT
GAGCAAAAGGCCAGCAAAAGGCCAGGAACCGTAAAAAGGCCGCGTTGCTGGCGTTTTTCCATAGGCTCCG
CCCCCCTGACGAGCATCACAAAAATCGACGCTCAAGTCAGAGGTGGCGAAACCCGACAGGACTATAAAGA
TACCAGGGTTTCCCCCTGGAAGCTCCCTCGTGCGCTCTCCTGTTCCGACCCTGCCGCTTACCGGATACCT
GTCCGCCTTTCTCCCTTCGGGAAGCGTGGCGCTTTCTCATAGCTCACGCTGTAGGTATCTCAGTTCGGTG
TAGGTCGTTCGCTCCAAGCTGGGCTGTGTGCACGAACCCCCCGTTCAGCCCGACCGCTGCGCCTTATCCG
GTAACTATCGTCTTGAGTCCAACCCGGTAAGACACGACTTATCGCCACTGGCAGCAGCCACTGGTAACAG
GATTAGCAGAGCGAGGTATGTAGGCGGTGCTACAGAGTTCTTGAAGTGGTGGCCTAACTACGGCTACACT
AGAAGGACAGTATTTGGTATCTGCGCTCTGCTGAAGCCAGTTACCTTCGGAAAAAGAGTTGGTAGCTCTT
GATCCGGCAAACAAACCACCGCTGGTAGCGGTGGTTTTTTTGTTTGCAAGCAGCAGATTACGCGCAGAAA
AAAAGGATCTCAAGAAGATCCTTTGATCTTTTCTACGGGGTCTGACGCTCAGTGGAACGAAAACTCACGT
TAAGGGATTTTGGTCATGAGATTATCAAAAAGGATCTTCACCTAGATCCTTTTAAATTAAAAATGAAGTT
TTAAATCAATCTAAAGTATATATGAGTAAACTTGGTCTGACAGTTACCAATGCTTAATCAGTGAGGCACC
TATCTCAGCGATCTGTCTATTTCGTTCATCCATAGTTGCCTGACTCCCCGTCGTGTAGATAACTACGATA
CGGGAGGGCTTACCATCTGGCCCCAGTGCTGCAATGATACCGCGAGACCCACGCTCACCGGCTCCAGATT
TATCAGCAATAAACCAGCCAGCCGGAAGGGCCGAGCGCAGAAGTGGTCCTGCAACTTTATCCGCCTCCAT
CCAGTCTATTAATTGTTGCCGGGAAGCTAGAGTAAGTAGTTCGCCAGTTAATAGTTTGCGCAACGTTGTT
GCCATTGCTGCAGGCATCGTGGTGTCACGCTCGTCGTTTGGTATGGCTTCATTCAGCTCCGGTTCCCAAC
GATCAAGGCGAGTTACATGATCCCCCATGTTGTGCAAAAAAGCGGTTAGCTCCTTCGGTCCTCCGATCGT
TGTCAGAAGTAAGTTGGCCGCAGTGTTATCACTCATGGTTATGGCAGCACTGCATAATTCTCTTACTGTC
ATGCCATCCGTAAGATGCTTTTCTGTGACTGGTGAGTACTCAACCAAGTCATTCTGAGAATAGTGTATGC
GGCGACCGAGTTGCTCTTGCCCGGCGTCAACACGGGATAATACCGCGCCACATAGCAGAACTTTAAAAGT
GCTCATCATTGGAAAACGTTCTTCGGGGCGAAAACTCTCAAGGATCTTACCGCTGTTGAGATCCAGTTCG
ATGTAACCCACTCGTGCACCCAACTGATCTTCAGCATCTTTTACTTTCACCAGCGTTTCTGGGTGAGCAA
AAACAGGAAGGCAAAATGCCGCAAAAAAGGGAATAAGGGCGACACGGAAATGTTGAATACTCATACTCTT
CCTTTTTCAATATTATTGAAGCATTTATCAGGGTTATTGTCTCATGAGCGGATACATATTTGAATGTATT
TAGAAAAATAAACAAATAGGGGTTCCGCGCACATTTCCCCGAAAAGTGCCACCTGACGTCTAAGAAACCA
TTATTATCATGACA
Features (pLannotate 1.2.2; 21 found; start..end, strand, type, name):
     54..131     +  promoter       lacIq promoter: lacI (mutant); In the lacIq allele, a single base change in the promoter boosts expression of the lacI gene about 10-fold.
    132..1214    +  CDS            lacI: lac repressor; lacI; The lac repressor binds to the lac operator to inhibit transcription in E. coli. This inhibition can be relieved by adding lactose or isopropyl-β-D-thiogalactopyranoside (IPTG).
   1227..1248    +  protein_bind   CAP binding site: CAP binding activates transcription in the presence of cAMP. E. coli catabolite activator protein
   1267..1284    +  promoter       tet promoter (fragment): E. coli promoter for tetracycline efflux protein gene
   1457..1485    +  promoter       tac promoter: strong E. coli promoter; hybrid between the trp and lac UV5 promoters
   1493..1509    +  protein_bind   lac operator: The lac repressor binds to the lac operator to inhibit transcription in E. coli. This inhibition can be relieved by adding lactose or isopropyl-β-D-thiogalactopyranoside (IPTG). lac repressor encoded by lacI
   1594..1611    +  CDS            6xHis: 6xHis affinity tag
   1627..2280    +  CDS            GST26_SCHJA: Experimental evidence at protein level: Swiss-Prot protein existence level 1. GST isoenzymes appear to play a central role in the parasite detoxification system. Other functions are also suspected including a role in increasing the solubility of haematin in the parasite gut. From Schistosoma japonicum (Blood fluke).
   2380..2532    +  CDS            SH3GL3 (fragment): SH3G3_HUMAN - Also known as CNSA3, SH3D2C. Experimental evidence at protein level: Swiss-Prot protein existence level 1. Implicated in endocytosis. May recruit other proteins to membranes with high curvature (By similarity). From Homo sapiens (Human).
   2551..2598    +  terminator     fd terminator (sequence withheld): central terminator from bacteriophage fd (Otsuka and Kunisawa, 1982)
   2603..2815    +  CDS            M13 gene III (fragment) (sequence partly withheld): pIII; III; minor coat protein
   2830..3300    +  CDS            M13 gene III (fragment) (sequence partly withheld): pIII; III; minor coat protein
   3322..3392    +  CDS            TcR (fragment): tetracycline efflux protein; tet; confers resistance to tetracycline
   3634..4014    -  CDS            YPB1_ECOLX: Protein predicted: Swiss-Prot protein existence level 4. From Escherichia coli.
   4031..4182    +  CDS            rop (fragment): Rop protein, which maintains plasmids at low copy number; rop
   4218..4646    -  rep_origin     f1 ori (sequence partly withheld): f1 bacteriophage origin of replication; arrow indicates direction of (+) strand synthesis
   4655..4694    +  CDS            rop (fragment): Rop protein, which maintains plasmids at low copy number; rop
   4796..4936    +  misc_feature   bom: basis of mobility region from pBR322
   5122..5709    -  rep_origin     ori: high-copy-number ColE1/pMB1/pBR322/pUC origin of replication
   5880..6740    -  CDS            AmpR: β-lactamase; bla; confers resistance to ampicillin, carbenicillin, and related antibiotics
   6741..6845    -  promoter       AmpR promoter: bla
