[The description below was written by a language model from this plasmid's Addgene catalogue record and pLannotate feature annotations shown in this document.]
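Description:
pHH0103_SORBS1-2/3 is a bacterial expression plasmid of about 6.9 kb, built on the pHH0103 backbone, for producing and purifying one SH3 domain of human SORBS1 (also known as CAP or SH3P12). The name suggests the second of the protein's three SH3 domains, though the record does not spell this out. The plasmid replicates in E. coli from a ColE1/pBR322-type origin with the adjacent bom region and is selected with ampicillin through the β-lactamase gene and its native promoter. It is catalogued as low copy. The rop coding sequence appears only as two fragments split by an inserted f1 phage origin.

Expression is driven by the strong hybrid tac promoter followed by a lac operator. A plasmid-borne lacI gene under the up-mutated lacIq promoter supplies abundant repressor, keeping transcription off until it is induced with IPTG. The open reading frame begins with a 6xHis tag followed by Schistosoma japonicum glutathione S-transferase, so the SH3 domain is made as a His-GST fusion that can be captured on either nickel or glutathione resin. The roughly 227 bp insert was cloned between SfiI and NotI sites downstream of GST. The automated annotation labels this region as an SH3GL3 fragment, which most likely reflects homology among SH3 domains rather than a different insert, since the catalogue identifies it as SORBS1. An fd terminator follows the insert. Beyond it lie fragments of M13 gene III, and a tetracycline resistance fragment also remains, all apparently leftovers from a phagemid-derived ancestor rather than functional parts of the cassette. The construct belongs to a collection used to survey the peptide-binding specificities of the human SH3 domain family.
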