Addgene plasmid #91530: pHH0103_SORBS1-2/3
Purpose: Protein expression and purification of human SH3 domain construct SORBS1-2/3
Depositing lab: Sachdev Sidhu. Depositing organization: University of Toronto. Publication: Comprehensive Analysis of the Human SH3 Domain Family Reveals a Wide Variety of Non-canonical Specificities. Teyra J, Huang H, Jain S, Guan X, Dong A, Liu Y, Tempel W, Min J, Tong Y, Kim PM, Bader GD, Sidhu SS. Structure. 2017 Oct 3;25(10):1598-1610.e3. doi: 10.1016/j.str.2017.07.017. Epub 2017 Sep 7. PubMed 28890361.
Backbone
  Vector backbone: pHH0103
  Vector type: Bacterial Expression
Growth in bacteria
  Bacterial resistance: Ampicillin, 100 μg/mL
  Growth temperature: 37°C
  Growth strain: DH5alpha
  Copy number: Low Copy
Gene/Insert
  Gene/Insert name: SORBS1-2/3
  Species: H. sapiens (human)
  Insert size (bp): 227
  Entrez Gene: SORBS1 (a.k.a. CAP, FLAF2, R85FL, SH3D5, SH3P12, SORB1)
  Cloning method: Restriction Enzyme; 5′ cloning site Sfi1 (unknown if destroyed); 3′ cloning site Not1 (unknown if destroyed)
Terms and licenses: Academic/Nonprofit Terms; Industry Terms: Not Available to Industry
How to cite: pHH0103_SORBS1-2/3 was a gift from Sachdev Sidhu (Addgene plasmid # 91530 ; http://n2t.net/addgene:91530 ; RRID:Addgene_91530)
