>Addgene plasmid #91530 | pHH0103_SORBS1-2/3 | depositor partial sequence | sequence record 176018 | insert sequence
GGTACCGAATTCGGATCCGCGCGCTGGGTGAAGCCATTGCCAAATTTAACTTTAACGGTGATACCCAGGT
CGAAATGTCCTTCCGTAAAGGTGAACGTATTACCCTGCTGCGTCAGGTTGACGAAAACTGGTATGAAGGT
CGTATTCCAGGTACTAGCCGTCAAGGTATCTTCCCGATTACCTACGTCGATGTCATCAAAGCGGCCGCTA
GCTAAGTCGACGAGCTC
